>Addgene plasmid #91305 | pHH0103_NCF1-1/2 | addgene full sequence | sequence record 191136 | Addgene NGS Result
GACATTAACCTATAAAAATAGGCGTATCACGAGGCCCTTTCGTCTTCAAGAATTCCCGACACCATCGAAT
GGTGCAAAACCTTTCGCGGTATGGCATGATAGCGCCCGGAAGAGAGTCAATTCAGGGTGGTGAATGTGAA
ACCAGTAACGTTATACGATGTCGCAGAGTATGCCGGTGTCTCTTATCAGACCGTTTCCCGCGTGGTGAAC
CAGGCCAGCCACGTTTCTGCGAAAACGCGGGAAAAAGTGGAAGCGGCGATGGCGGAGCTGAATTACATTC
CCAACCGCGTGGCACAACAACTGGCGGGCAAACAGTCGTTGCTGATTGGCGTTGCCACCTCCAGTCTGGC
CCTGCACGCGCCGTCGCAAATTGTCGCGGCGATTAAATCTCGCGCCGATCAACTGGGTGCCAGCGTGGTG
GTGTCGATGGTAGAACGAAGCGGCGTCGAAGCCTGTAAAGCGGCGGTGCACAATCTTCTCGCGCAACGCG
TCAGTGGGCTGATCATTAACTATCCGCTGGATGACCAGGATGCCATTGCTGTGGAAGCTGCCTGCACTAA
TGTTCCGGCGTTATTTCTTGATGTCTCTGACCAGACACCCATCAACAGTATTATTTTCTCCCATGAAGAC
GGTACGCGACTGGGCGTGGAGCATCTGGTCGCATTGGGTCACCAGCAAATCGCGCTGTTAGCGGGCCCAT
TAAGTTCTGTCTCGGCGCGTCTGCGTCTGGCTGGCTGGCATAAATATCTCACTCGCAATCAAATTCAGCC
GATAGCGGAACGGGAAGGCGACTGGAGTGCCATGTCCGGTTTTCAACAAACCATGCAAATGCTGAATGAG
GGCATCGTTCCCACTGCGATGCTGGTTGCCAACGATCAGATGGCGCTGGGCGCAATGCGCGCCATTACCG
AGTCCGGGCTGCGCGTTGGTGCGGATATCTCGGTAGTGGGATACGACGATACCGAAGACAGCTCATGTTA
TATCCCGCCGTTAACCACCATCAAACAGGATTTTCGCCTGCTGGGGCAAACCAGCGTGGACCGCTTGCTG
CAACTCTCTCAGGGCCAGGCGGTGAAGGGCAATCAGCTGTTGCCCGTCTCACTGGTGAAAAGAAAAACCA
CCCTGGCGCCCAATACGCAAACCGCCTCTCCCCGCGCGTTGGCCGATTCATTAATGCAGCTGGCACGACA
GGTTTCCCGACTGGAAAGCGGGCAGTGAGCGCAACGCAATTAATGTAAGTTAGCTCACTCATTAGGCACA
ATTCTCATGTTTGACAGCTTATCATCGACTGCACGGTGCACCAATGCTTCTGGCGTCAGGCAGCCATCGG
AAGCTGTGGTATGGCTGTGCAGGTCGTAAATCACTGCATAATTCGTGTCGCTCAAGGCGCACTCCCGTTC
TGGATAATGTTTTTTGCGCCGACATCATAACGGTTCTGGCAAATATTCTGAAATGAGCTGTTGACAATTA
ATCATCGGCTCGTATAATGTGTGGAATTGTGAGCGGATAACAATTTCACACAGGAAACAGCCAGTCCGTT
TAGGTGTTTTCACGAGCACTTCACCAACAAGGACCATAGATTATGAAAATCGAAGAACACCATCACCATC
ACCATTCCAGCGGTAAGCTTATGTCCCCTATACTAGGTTATTGGAAAATTAAGGGCCTTGTGCAACCCAC
TCGACTTCTTTTGGAATATCTTGAAGAAAAATATGAAGAGCATTTGTATGAGCGCGATGAAGGTGATAAA
TGGCGAAACAAAAAGTTTGAATTGGGTTTGGAGTTTCCCAATCTTCCTTATTATATTGATGGTGATGTTA
AATTAACACAGTCTATGGCCATCATACGTTATATAGCTGACAAGCACAACATGTTGGGTGGTTGTCCAAA
AGAGCGTGCAGAGATTTCAATGCTTGAAGGAGCGGTTTTGGATATTAGATACGGTGTTTCGAGAATTGCA
TATAGTAAAGACTTTGAAACTCTCAAAGTTGATTTTCTTAGCAAGCTACCTGAAATGCTGAAAATGTTCG
AAGATCGTTTATGTCATAAAACATATTTAAATGGTGATCATGTAACCCATCCTGACTTCATGTTGTATGA
CGCTCTTGATGTTGTTTTATACATGGACCCAATGTGCCTGGATGCGTTCCCAAAATTAGTTTGTTTTAAA
AAACGTATTGAAGCTATCCCACAAATTGATAAGTACTTGAAATCCAGCAAGTATATAGCATGGCCTTTGC
AGGGCTGGCAAGCCACGTTTGGTGGTGGCGACCATCCTCCAAAATCGGATCTGGAAGTTCTGTTCCAGGG
GCCCCTGTCCAGCGGTCTGGTTCCGCGTGGTTCCGGTACCGCGGCCCAGCCGGCCGGCAAATCAACGGCA
ACCGACATCACGGGTCCGATCATTCTGCAAACCTATCGCGCTATCGCAAACTACGAAAAAACGAGTGGCT
CCGAAATGGCGCTGAGTACCGGCGATGTGGTTGAAGTCGTTGAAAAAAGCGAATCTGGTTGGTGGTTTTG
CCAGATGAAAGCGAAACGTGGTTGGATTCCGGCCAGCTTCCTGGAACCGCTGGACGCGGCCGCATA
[142 nt withheld, positions 2587-2728]
C
[98 nt withheld, positions 2730-2827]
AGTTTGTACTGGTGACGAAACTCAGTGTCTAGCTAGAGTGGC
[149 nt withheld, positions 2870-3018]
T
[41 nt withheld, positions 3020-3060]
T
[62 nt withheld, positions 3062-3123]
A
[35 nt withheld, positions 3125-3159]
CCTCCCTCAATCGGTTGAATGTCGCCCTTTTGTCTTTGGCGCTGGTAAACCATATGAA
[86 nt withheld, positions 3218-3303]
T
[54 nt withheld, positions 3305-3358]
CTAGCGCCGCCCTATACCTTGTCTGCCTCCCCGCGTTGCGTCGCGGTGCATGGAGCCGGGCCACCTCGAC
CTGAATGGAAGCCGGCGGCACCTCGCTAACGGATTCACCACTCCAAGAATTGGAGCCAATCAATTCTTGC
GGAGAACTGTGAATGCGCAAACCAACCCTTGGCAGAACATATCCATCGCGTCCGCCATCTCCAGCAGCCG
CACGCGGCGCATCTCGGGCAGCGTTGGGTCCTGGCCACGGGTGCGCATGATCGTGCTCCTGTCGTTGAGG
ACCCGGCTAGGCTGGCGGGGTTGCCTTACTGGTTAGCAGAATGAATCACCGATACGCGAGCGAACGTGAA
GCGACTGCTGCTGCAAAACGTCTGCGACCTGAGCAACAACATGAATGGTCTTCGGTTTCCGTGTTTCGTA
AAGTCTGGAAACGCGGAAGTCAGCGCCCTGCACCATTATGTTCCGGATCTGCATCGCAGGATGCTGCTGG
CTACCCTGTGGAACACCTACATCTGTATTAACGAAGCGCTGGCATTGACCCTGAGTGATTTTTCTCTGGT
CCCGCCGCATCCATACCGCCAGTTGTTTACCCTCACAACGTTCCAGTAACCGGGCATGTTCATCATCAGT
AACCCGTATCGTGAGCATCCTCTCTCGTTTCATCGGTATCATTACCCCCATGAACAGAAATCCCCCTTAC
ACGGAGGCATCAGTGACCAAACAGGAAAAAACCGCCCTTAACATGGCCCGCTTTATCAGAAGCCAGACAT
TAACGCTTCTGGAGAAACTCAACGAGCTGGACGCGGATGAACAGGCAGACATCTGTGAATCGCTTCACGA
CCACGCTGATGAGCTTTACCGCAGGATCCGCGAAATTGTAAGCGTTAATATTTTGTTAAAATTCGCGTTA
AATTTTTGTTAAATCAGCTCATTTTTTAACCAATAGGCCGAAATCGGCAAAATCCCTTATAAATCAAAAG
AATAGACCGAGATAGGGT
[37 nt withheld, positions 4357-4393]
AAAGAACGTGGACTCCAACGTCAAAGG
[49 nt withheld, positions 4421-4469]
T
[91 nt withheld, positions 4471-4561]
G
[124 nt withheld, positions 4563-4686]
CGCGGATCCTGCCTCGCGCGTTTCGGTGATGACGGTGAAAACCTCTGACACATGCAGCTCCCGGAGACGG
TCACAGCTTGTCTGTAAGCGGATGCCGGGAGCAGACAAGCCCGTCAGGGCGCGTCAGCGGGTGTTGGCGG
GTGTCGGGGCGCAGCCATGACCCAGTCACGTAGCGATAGCGGAGTGTATACTGGCTTAACTATGCGGCAT
CAGAGCAGATTGTACTGAGAGTGCACCATATGCGGTGTGAAATACCGCACAGATGCGTAAGGAGAAAATA
CCGCATCAGGCGCTCTTCCGCTTCCTCGCTCACTGACTCGCTGCGCTCGGTCGTTCGGCTGCGGCGAGCG
GTATCAGCTCACTCAAAGGCGGTAATACGGTTATCCACAGAATCAGGGGATAACGCAGGAAAGAACATGT
GAGCAAAAGGCCAGCAAAAGGCCAGGAACCGTAAAAAGGCCGCGTTGCTGGCGTTTTTCCATAGGCTCCG
CCCCCCTGACGAGCATCACAAAAATCGACGCTCAAGTCAGAGGTGGCGAAACCCGACAGGACTATAAAGA
TACCAGGGTTTCCCCCTGGAAGCTCCCTCGTGCGCTCTCCTGTTCCGACCCTGCCGCTTACCGGATACCT
GTCCGCCTTTCTCCCTTCGGGAAGCGTGGCGCTTTCTCATAGCTCACGCTGTAGGTATCTCAGTTCGGTG
TAGGTCGTTCGCTCCAAGCTGGGCTGTGTGCACGAACCCCCCGTTCAGCCCGACCGCTGCGCCTTATCCG
GTAACTATCGTCTTGAGTCCAACCCGGTAAGACACGACTTATCGCCACTGGCAGCAGCCACTGGTAACAG
GATTAGCAGAGCGAGGTATGTAGGCGGTGCTACAGAGTTCTTGAAGTGGTGGCCTAACTACGGCTACACT
AGAAGGACAGTATTTGGTATCTGCGCTCTGCTGAAGCCAGTTACCTTCGGAAAAAGAGTTGGTAGCTCTT
GATCCGGCAAACAAACCACCGCTGGTAGCGGTGGTTTTTTTGTTTGCAAGCAGCAGATTACGCGCAGAAA
AAAAGGATCTCAAGAAGATCCTTTGATCTTTTCTACGGGGTCTGACGCTCAGTGGAACGAAAACTCACGT
TAAGGGATTTTGGTCATGAGATTATCAAAAAGGATCTTCACCTAGATCCTTTTAAATTAAAAATGAAGTT
TTAAATCAATCTAAAGTATATATGAGTAAACTTGGTCTGACAGTTACCAATGCTTAATCAGTGAGGCACC
TATCTCAGCGATCTGTCTATTTCGTTCATCCATAGTTGCCTGACTCCCCGTCGTGTAGATAACTACGATA
CGGGAGGGCTTACCATCTGGCCCCAGTGCTGCAATGATACCGCGAGACCCACGCTCACCGGCTCCAGATT
TATCAGCAATAAACCAGCCAGCCGGAAGGGCCGAGCGCAGAAGTGGTCCTGCAACTTTATCCGCCTCCAT
CCAGTCTATTAATTGTTGCCGGGAAGCTAGAGTAAGTAGTTCGCCAGTTAATAGTTTGCGCAACGTTGTT
GCCATTGCTGCAGGCATCGTGGTGTCACGCTCGTCGTTTGGTATGGCTTCATTCAGCTCCGGTTCCCAAC
GATCAAGGCGAGTTACATGATCCCCCATGTTGTGCAAAAAAGCGGTTAGCTCCTTCGGTCCTCCGATCGT
TGTCAGAAGTAAGTTGGCCGCAGTGTTATCACTCATGGTTATGGCAGCACTGCATAATTCTCTTACTGTC
ATGCCATCCGTAAGATGCTTTTCTGTGACTGGTGAGTACTCAACCAAGTCATTCTGAGAATAGTGTATGC
GGCGACCGAGTTGCTCTTGCCCGGCGTCAACACGGGATAATACCGCGCCACATAGCAGAACTTTAAAAGT
GCTCATCATTGGAAAACGTTCTTCGGGGCGAAAACTCTCAAGGATCTTACCGCTGTTGAGATCCAGTTCG
ATGTAACCCACTCGTGCACCCAACTGATCTTCAGCATCTTTTACTTTCACCAGCGTTTCTGGGTGAGCAA
AAACAGGAAGGCAAAATGCCGCAAAAAAGGGAATAAGGGCGACACGGAAATGTTGAATACTCATACTCTT
CCTTTTTCAATATTATTGAAGCATTTATCAGGGTTATTGTCTCATGAGCGGATACATATTTGAATGTATT
TAGAAAAATAAACAAATAGGGGTTCCGCGCACATTTCCCCGAAAAGTGCCACCTGACGTCTAAGAAACCA
TTATTATCAT
Features (pLannotate 1.2.2; 21 found; start..end, strand, type, name):
     58..135     +  promoter       lacIq promoter: lacI (mutant); In the lacIq allele, a single base change in the promoter boosts expression of the lacI gene about 10-fold.
    136..1218    +  CDS            lacI: lac repressor; lacI; The lac repressor binds to the lac operator to inhibit transcription in E. coli. This inhibition can be relieved by adding lactose or isopropyl-β-D-thiogalactopyranoside (IPTG).
   1231..1252    +  protein_bind   CAP binding site: CAP binding activates transcription in the presence of cAMP. E. coli catabolite activator protein
   1271..1288    +  promoter       tet promoter (fragment): E. coli promoter for tetracycline efflux protein gene
   1461..1489    +  promoter       tac promoter: strong E. coli promoter; hybrid between the trp and lac UV5 promoters
   1497..1513    +  protein_bind   lac operator: The lac repressor binds to the lac operator to inhibit transcription in E. coli. This inhibition can be relieved by adding lactose or isopropyl-β-D-thiogalactopyranoside (IPTG). lac repressor encoded by lacI
   1598..1615    +  CDS            6xHis: 6xHis affinity tag
   1631..2284    +  CDS            GST26_SCHJA: Experimental evidence at protein level: Swiss-Prot protein existence level 1. GST isoenzymes appear to play a central role in the parasite detoxification system. Other functions are also suspected including a role in increasing the solubility of haematin in the parasite gut. From Schistosoma japonicum (Blood fluke).
   2366..2578    +  CDS            NCF1 (fragment): NCF1_HUMAN - Also known as NOXO2, SH3PXD1A. Experimental evidence at protein level: Swiss-Prot protein existence level 1. NCF2, NCF1, and a membrane bound cytochrome b558 are required for activation of the latent NADPH oxidase (necessary for superoxide production). From Homo sapiens (Human).
   2591..2638    +  terminator     fd terminator (sequence withheld): central terminator from bacteriophage fd (Otsuka and Kunisawa, 1982)
   2643..2855    +  CDS            M13 gene III (fragment) (sequence partly withheld): pIII; III; minor coat protein
   2870..3340    +  CDS            M13 gene III (fragment) (sequence partly withheld): pIII; III; minor coat protein
   3362..3432    +  CDS            TcR (fragment): tetracycline efflux protein; tet; confers resistance to tetracycline
   3674..4054    -  CDS            YPB1_ECOLX: Protein predicted: Swiss-Prot protein existence level 4. From Escherichia coli.
   4071..4222    +  CDS            rop (fragment): Rop protein, which maintains plasmids at low copy number; rop
   4258..4686    -  rep_origin     f1 ori (sequence partly withheld): f1 bacteriophage origin of replication; arrow indicates direction of (+) strand synthesis
   4695..4734    +  CDS            rop (fragment): Rop protein, which maintains plasmids at low copy number; rop
   4836..4976    +  misc_feature   bom: basis of mobility region from pBR322
   5162..5749    -  rep_origin     ori: high-copy-number ColE1/pMB1/pBR322/pUC origin of replication
   5920..6780    -  CDS            AmpR: β-lactamase; bla; confers resistance to ampicillin, carbenicillin, and related antibiotics
   6781..6885    -  promoter       AmpR promoter: bla
