[The description below was written by a language model from this plasmid's Addgene catalogue record and pLannotate feature annotations shown in this document.]
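Description:
pHH0103_NCF1-1/2 is a bacterial expression plasmid of about 6.9 kb, built on the pHH0103 backbone, for producing and purifying an SH3 domain fragment of human NCF1 (p47phox, an organizer subunit of the phagocyte NADPH oxidase). It is propagated in E. coli under ampicillin selection (AmpR with its native bla promoter) from a ColE1/pBR322-type origin. The bom region and split fragments of rop point to pBR322 ancestry, and the catalogue lists the plasmid as low copy. An f1 origin, inserted within the rop region, would permit single-stranded DNA production with helper phage.

The expression cassette is driven by the IPTG-inducible tac promoter with a lac operator, and the plasmid carries its own lacI gene under the lacIq promoter to keep the promoter tightly repressed until induction. The annotated reading frame runs from an N-terminal 6xHis tag through Schistosoma japonicum glutathione S-transferase to the NCF1 fragment. The insert is recorded as 231 bp, cloned between SfiI and NotI sites, of which about 213 bp is annotated as matching NCF1. The resulting His-GST-SH3 fusion can be captured by either nickel or glutathione affinity. An fd phage terminator follows the insert.

Downstream lie two fragments of M13 gene III, together with remnants of the tetracycline resistance gene and its promoter. These look like leftovers from a phagemid or phage-display precursor, although the record does not state this origin. Because they sit after the terminator, they are not expected to be part of the expressed product. The construct belongs to a collection used to survey the peptide-binding specificities of human SH3 domains. The name suggests the first of NCF1's two SH3 domains, but the record does not spell this out.
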