Addgene plasmid #91305: pHH0103_NCF1-1/2
Purpose: Protein expression and purification of human SH3 domain construct NCF1-1/2
Depositing lab: Sachdev Sidhu. Depositing organization: University of Toronto. Publication: Comprehensive Analysis of the Human SH3 Domain Family Reveals a Wide Variety of Non-canonical Specificities. Teyra J, Huang H, Jain S, Guan X, Dong A, Liu Y, Tempel W, Min J, Tong Y, Kim PM, Bader GD, Sidhu SS. Structure. 2017 Oct 3;25(10):1598-1610.e3. doi: 10.1016/j.str.2017.07.017. Epub 2017 Sep 7. PubMed 28890361.
Backbone
  Vector backbone: pHH0103
  Vector type: Bacterial Expression
Growth in bacteria
  Bacterial resistance: Ampicillin, 100 μg/mL
  Growth temperature: 37°C
  Growth strain: DH5alpha
  Copy number: Low Copy
Gene/Insert
  Gene/Insert name: NCF1-1/2
  Species: H. sapiens (human)
  Insert size (bp): 231
  Entrez Gene: NCF1 (a.k.a. CGD1, NCF1A, NOXO2, SH3PXD1A, p47phox)
  Cloning method: Restriction Enzyme; 5′ cloning site Sfi1 (unknown if destroyed); 3′ cloning site Not1 (unknown if destroyed)
Terms and licenses: Academic/Nonprofit Terms; Industry Terms: Not Available to Industry
How to cite: pHH0103_NCF1-1/2 was a gift from Sachdev Sidhu (Addgene plasmid # 91305 ; http://n2t.net/addgene:91305 ; RRID:Addgene_91305)
