>Addgene plasmid #91305 | pHH0103_NCF1-1/2 | depositor partial sequence | sequence record 175793 | insert sequence
GGCCCAGCCGGCCGGCAAATCAACGGCAACCGACATCACGGGTCCGATCATTCTGCAAACCTATCGCGCT
ATCGCAAACTACGAAAAAACGAGTGGCTCCGAAATGGCGCTGAGTACCGGCGATGTGGTTGAAGTCGTTG
AAAAAAGCGAATCTGGTTGGTGGTTTTGCCAGATGAAAGCGAAACGTGGTTGGATTCCGGCCAGCTTCCT
GGAACCGCTGGACGCGGCCGC
